>Addgene plasmid #120701 | Smp_063330-Cd4-bio-His | addgene full sequence | sequence record 234790 | Addgene NGS Result
CATGTTGACATTGATTATTGACTAGTTATTAATAGTAATCAATTACGGGGTCATTAGTTCATAGCCCATA
TATGGAGTTCCGCGTTACATAACTTACGGTAAATGGCCCGCCTGGCTGACCGCCCAACGACCCCCGCCCA
TTGACGTCAATAATGACGTATGTTCCCATAGTAACGCCAATAGGGACTTTCCATTGACGTCAATGGGTGG
AGTATTTACGGTAAACTGCCCACTTGGCAGTACATCAAGTGTATCATATGCCAAGTCCGCCCCCTATTGA
CGTCAATGACGGTAAATGGCCCGCCTGGCATTATGCCCAGTACATGACCTTACGGGACTTTCCTACTTGG
CAGTACATCTACGTATTAGTCATCGCTATTACCATGGTGATGCGGTTTTGGCAGTACACCAATGGGCGTG
GATAGCGGTTTGACTCACGGGGATTTCCAAGTCTCCACCCCATTGACGTCAATGGGAGTTTGTTTTGGCA
CCAAAATCAACGGGACTTTCCAAAATGTCGTAATAACCCCGCCCCGTTGACGCAAATGGGCGGTAGGCGT
GTACGGTGGGAGGTCTATATAAGCAGAGCTCGTTTAGTGAACCGTCAGATCCTCACTCTCTTCCGCATCG
CTGTCTGCGAGGGCCAGCTGTTGGGCTCGCGGTTGAGGACAAACTCTTCGCGGTCTTTCCAGTACTCTTG
GATCGGAAACCCGTCGGCCTCCGAACGGTACTCCGCCACCGAGGGACCTGAGCGAGTCCGCATCGACCGG
ATCGGAAAACCTCTCGAGAAAGGCGTCTAACCAGTCACAGTCGCAAGGTAGGCTGAGCACCGTGGCGGGC
GGCAGCGGGTGGCGGTCGGGGTTGTTTCTGGCGGAGGTGCTGCTGATGATGTAATTAAAGTAGGCGGTCT
TGAGACGGCGGATGGTCGAGGTGAGGTGTGGCAGGCTTGAGATCCAGCTGTTGGGGTGAGTACTCCCTCT
CAAAAGCGGGCATTACTTCTGCGCTAAGATTGTCAGTTTCCAAAAACGAGGAGGATTTGATATTCACCTG
GCCCGATCTGGCCATACACTTGAGTGACAATGACATCCACTTTGCCTTTCTCTCCACAGGTGTCCACTCC
CAGGTCCAAGTTTGCCACCATGGAGTTTCAGACCCAGGTACTCATGTCCCTGCTGCTCTGCATGTCTGGT
GCGGCCGCCAAGCCTGTGCACCTGAAGTCCGAGACAAGCGAGAGCGGCGACGAGCTGCTGGACATCAACA
AGGACGACCAGTACAGCGACTACGACGAGCTGAAGCGGATCTTCCAGGAAGGCAGCATCAACGACCGGCA
GCCCACCAAGACCACCCCCAGCATGGCCACCACCACCCAGAGGCCCATCACCGAGAGCGACAAAGAGGAC
AACGAGGAACCCATCGTGGACGACAGCGACGACCAGAGCCCTTGCAGCTACGGCGGCACCGTGTTCACCT
ACACCATCCACGGCGACATCGACGGCAACGACCACATGGAAAGCAACAGCCACGACGAGGACGACTACAT
GCCCGCCGACGACTACGACTTCCACCCCATCTACAGCTGGCTGGGCCGGGACGACAGCTTCCACCAGCGG
CCCAGAAAGCCCTACCACAAGCCCACCCGGAACACCTGGTACAGCAGATACGACACCTTCCCCTTTGGCG
CGCCGTCGACCTCCATCACGGCCTATAAGAGTGAGGGGGAGTCAGCGGAGTTCTCCTTCCCACTCAACCT
TGGAGAGGAAAGCCTGCAGGGAGAGTTGAGATGGAAGGCAGAGAAGGCTCCTTCTTCCCAGTCCTGGATC
ACCTTCTCCCTAAAGAACCAAAAGGTGTCTGTGCAGAAGTCTACTAGCAACCCCAAGTTCCAGCTGTCCG
AAACGCTCCCACTCACCCTTCAGATACCCCAGGTCTCCCTTCAGTTTGCTGGTTCTGGCAACCTGACCCT
GACTCTGGACAGAGGGATACTGTATCAGGAAGTGAACCTGGTGGTGATGAAAGTGACTCAGCCCGACAGC
AACACTTTGACCTGTGAGGTGATGGGACCCACCTCACCCAAGATGAGACTGATCTTGAAGCAGGAGAATC
AGGAGGCCAGGGTCTCCAGGCAGGAGAAAGTGATTCAAGTGCAGGCCCCTGAAGCAGGGGTGTGGCAATG
TCTACTGAGTGAAGGTGAAGAGGTCAAGATGGACTCCAAGATCCAGGTTTTATCCAAAGGGTTGAATTCC
GGCAGCCTGCACCACATCCTGGACGCCCAGAAGATGCTGTGGAACCACAGGGACAGGAACCTGCCTCCTC
TGGCCCCTCTGGGCCCCCACCACCATCACCACCATTGAGTCTAGACACGTGATTAATTAAGGATCCCCCG
ACCTCGACCTCTGGCTAATAAAGGAAATTTATTTTCATTGCAATAGTGTGTTGGAATTTTTTGTGTCTCT
CACTCGGAAGGACATATGGGAGGGCAAATCATTTGGTCGAGATCCCTCGGAGATCTCTAGCTAGAGGATC
GATCCCCGCCCCGGACGAACTAAACCTGACTACGACATCTCTGCCCCTTCTTCGCGGGGCAGTGCATGTA
ATCCCTTCAGTTGGTTGGTACAACTTGCCAACTGGGCCCTGTTCCACATGTGACACGGGGGGGGACCAAA
CACAAAGGGGTTCTCTGACTGTAGTTGACATCCTTATAAATGGATGTGCACATTTGCCAACACTGAGTGG
CTTTCATCCTGGAGCAGACTTTGCAGTCTGTGGACTGCAACACAACATTGCCTTTATGTGTAACTCTTGG
CTGAAGCTCTTACACCAATGCTGGGGGACATGTACCTCCCAGGGGCCCAGGAAGACTACGGGAGGCTACA
CCAACGTCAATCAGAGGGGCCTGTGTAGCTACCGATAAGCGGACCCTCAAGAGGGCATTAGCAATAGTGT
TTATAAGGCCCCCTTGTTAACCCTAAACGGGTAGCATATGCTTCCCGGGTAGTAGTATATACTATCCAGA
CTAACCCTAATTCAATAGCATATGTTACCCAACGGGAAGCATATGCTATCGAATTAGGGTTAGTAAAAGG
GTCCTAAGGAACAGCGATATCTCCCACCCCATGAGCTGTCACGGTTTTATTTACATGGGGTCAGGATTCC
ACGAGGGTAGTGAACCATTTTAGTCACAAGGGCAGTGGCTGAAGATCAAGGAGCGGGCAGTGAACTCTCC
TGAATCTTCGCCTGCTTCTTCATTCTCCTTCGTTTAGCTAATAGAATAACTGCTGAGTTGTGAACAGTAA
GGTGTATGTGAGGTGCTCGAAAACAAGGTTTCAGGTGACGCCCCCAGAATAAAATTTGGACGGGGGGTTC
AGTGGTGGCATTGTGCTATGACACCAATATAACCCTCACAAACCCCTTGGGCAATAAATACTAGTGTAGG
AATGAAACATTCTGAATATCTTTAACAATAGAAATCCATGGGGTGGGGACAAGCCGTAAAGACTGGATGT
CCATCTCACACGAATTTATGGCTATGGGCAACACATAATCCTAGTGCAATATGATACTGGGGTTATTAAG
ATGTGTCCCAGGCAGGGACCAAGACAGGTGAACCATGTTGTTACACTCTATTTGTAACAAGGGGAAAGAG
AGTGGACGCCGACAGCAGCGGACTCCACTGGTTGTCTCTAACACCCCCGAAAATTAAACGGGGCTCCACG
CCAATGGGGCCCATAAACAAAGACAAGTGGCCACTCTTTTTTTTGAAATTGTGGAGTGGGGGCACGCGTC
AGCCCCCACACGCCGCCCTGCGGTTTTGGACTGTAAAATAAGGGTGTAATAACTTGGCTGATTGTAACCC
CGCTAACCACTGCGGTCAAACCACTTGCCCACAAAACCACTAATGGCACCCCGGGGAATACCTGCATAAG
TAGGTGGGCGGGCCAAGATAGGGGCGCGATTGCTGCGATCTGGAGGACAAATTACACACACTTGCGCCTG
AGCGCCAAGCACAGGGTTGTTGGTCCTCATATTCACGAGGTCGCTGAGAGCACGGTGGGCTAATGTTGCC
ATGGGTAGCATATACTACCCAAATATCTGGATAGCATATGCTATCCTAATCTATATCTGGGTAGCATAGG
CTATCCTAATCTATATCTGGGTAGCATATGCTATCCTAATCTATATCTGGGTAGTATATGCTATCCTAAT
TTATATCTGGGTAGCATAGGCTATCCTAATCTATATCTGGGTAGCATATGCTATCCTAATCTATATCTGG
GTAGTATATGCTATCCTAATCTGTATCCGGGTAGCATATGCTATCCTAATAGAGATTAGGGTAGTATATG
CTATCCTAATTTATATCTGGGTAGCATATACTACCCAAATATCTGGATAGCATATGCTATCCTAATCTAT
ATCTGGGTAGCATATGCTATCCTAATCTATATCTGGGTAGCATAGGCTATCCTAATCTATATCTGGGTAG
CATATGCTATCCTAATCTATATCTGGGTAGTATATGCTATCCTAATTTATATCTGGGTAGCATAGGCTAT
CCTAATCTATATCTGGGTAGCATATGCTATCCTAATCTATATCTGGGTAGTATATGCTATCCTAATCTGT
ATCCGGGTAGCATATGCTATCCTCATGATAAGCTGTCAAACATGAGAATTTTCTTGAAGACGAAAGGGCC
TCGTGATACGCCTATTTTTATAGGTTAATGTCATGATAATAATGGTTTCTTAGACGTCAGGTGGCACTTT
TCGGGGAAATGTGCGCGGAACCCCTATTTGTTTATTTTTCTAAATACATTCAAATATGTATCCGCTCATG
AGACAATAACCCTGATAAATGCTTCAATAATATTGAAAAAGGAAGAGTATGAGTATTCAACATTTCCGTG
TCGCCCTTATTCCCTTTTTTGCGGCATTTTGCCTTCCTGTTTTTGCTCACCCAGAAACGCTGGTGAAAGT
AAAAGATGCTGAAGATCAGTTGGGTGCACGAGTGGGTTACATCGAACTGGATCTCAACAGCGGTAAGATC
CTTGAGAGTTTTCGCCCCGAAGAACGTTTTCCAATGATGAGCACTTTTAAAGTTCTGCTATGTGGCGCGG
TATTATCCCGTGTTGACGCCGGGCAAGAGCAACTCGGTCGCCGCATACACTATTCTCAGAATGACTTGGT
TGAGTACTCACCAGTCACAGAAAAGCATCTTACGGATGGCATGACAGTAAGAGAATTATGCAGTGCTGCC
ATAACCATGAGTGATAACACTGCGGCCAACTTACTTCTGACAACGATCGGAGGACCGAAGGAGCTAACCG
CTTTTTTGCACAACATGGGGGATCATGTAACTCGCCTTGATCGTTGGGAACCGGAGCTGAATGAAGCCAT
ACCAAACGACGAGCGTGACACCACGATGCCTGCAGCAATGGCAACAACGTTGCGCAAACTATTAACTGGC
GAACTACTTACTCTAGCTTCCCGGCAACAATTAATAGACTGGATGGAGGCGGATAAAGTTGCAGGACCAC
TTCTGCGCTCGGCCCTTCCGGCTGGCTGGTTTATTGCTGATAAATCTGGAGCCGGTGAGCGTGGGTCTCG
CGGTATCATTGCAGCACTGGGGCCAGATGGTAAGCCCTCCCGTATCGTAGTTATCTACACGACGGGGAGT
CAGGCAACTATGGATGAACGAAATAGACAGATCGCTGAGATAGGTGCCTCACTGATTAAGCATTGGTAAC
TGTCAGACCAAGTTTACTCATATATACTTTAGATTGATTTAAAACTTCATTTTTAATTTAAAAGGATCTA
GGTGAAGATCCTTTTTGATAATCTCATGACCAAAATCCCTTAACGTGAGTTTTCGTTCCACTGAGCGTCA
GACCCCGTAGAAAAGATCAAAGGATCTTCTTGAGATCCTTTTTTTCTGCGCGTAATCTGCTGCTTGCAAA
CAAAAAAACCACCGCTACCAGCGGTGGTTTGTTTGCCGGATCAAGAGCTACCAACTCTTTTTCCGAAGGT
AACTGGCTTCAGCAGAGCGCAGATACCAAATACTGTTCTTCTAGTGTAGCCGTAGTTAGGCCACCACTTC
AAGAACTCTGTAGCACCGCCTACATACCTCGCTCTGCTAATCCTGTTACCAGTGGCTGCTGCCAGTGGCG
ATAAGTCGTGTCTTACCGGGTTGGACTCAAGACGATAGTTACCGGATAAGGCGCAGCGGTCGGGCTGAAC
GGGGGGTTCGTGCACACAGCCCAGCTTGGAGCGAACGACCTACACCGAACTGAGATACCTACAGCGTGAG
CTATGAGAAAGCGCCACGCTTCCCGAAGGGAGAAAGGCGGACAGGTATCCGGTAAGCGGCAGGGTCGGAA
CAGGAGAGCGCACGAGGGAGCTTCCAGGGGGAAACGCCTGGTATCTTTATAGTCCTGTCGGGTTTCGCCA
CCTCTGACTTGAGCGTCGATTTTTGTGATGCTCGTCAGGGGGGCGGAGCCTATGGAAAAACGCCAGCAAC
GCGGCCTTTTTACGGTTCCTGGCCTTTTGCTGGCCTTTTGCTCACATGTTCTTTCCTGCGTTATCCCCTG
ATTCTGTGGATAACCGTATTACCGCCTTTGAGTGAGCTGATACCGCTCGCCGCAGCCGAACGACCGAGCG
CAGCGAGTCAGTGAGCGAGGAAGCGGAAGAGCGCCCAATACGCAAACCGCCTCTCCCCGCGCGTTGGCCG
ATTCATTAATGCAGCTGGCACGACAGGTTTCCCGACTGGAAAGCGGGCAGTGAGCGCAACGCAATTAATG
TGAGTTAGCTCACTCATTAGGCACCCCAGGCTTTACACTTTATGCTTCCGGCTCGTATGTTGTGTGGAAT
TGTGAGCGGATAACAATTTCACACAGGAAACAGCTATGACCATGATTACGCCAAGCTCTAGCTAGAGGTC
GACCAATTCTCATGTTTGACAGCTTATCATCGCAGATCCGGGCAACGTTGTTGCCATTGCTGCAGGCGCA
GAACTGGTAGGTATGGAAGATCTATACATTGAATCAATATTGGCAATTAGCCATATTAGTCATTGGTTAT
ATAGCATAAATCAATATTGGCTATTGGCCATTGCATACGTTGTATCTATATCATAATATGTACATTTATA
TTGGCTCATGTCCAATATGACCGC
Features (pLannotate 1.2.2; 18 found; start..end, strand, type, name):
      7..386     +  enhancer       CMV enhancer: human cytomegalovirus immediate early enhancer
    388..587     +  promoter       CMV promoter: human cytomegalovirus (CMV) immediate early promoter
    655..693     +  misc_feature   Ad SA (fragment): adenovirus major late transcript splice acceptor (Friedrich and Soriano, 1991)
    726..935     -  CDS            PTP (fragment): TERM_ADE02 - Experimental evidence at protein level: Swiss-Prot protein existence level 1. Protein covalently bound to the viral DNA that acts as a primer for viral genomic replication by DNA strand displacement. Assembles on the viral origin of replication in an initiation complex with viral polymerase, DBP, host NFIA and host POU2F1/OCT1. During initiation, the polymerase covalently couples the first dCTP with Ser- 580 of pTP. The terminal protein stimulates the template activity over 20 fold compared to protein-free templates. Neo-synthesized viral genomes are linked to two preterminal prot
    966..1055    +  intron         chimeric intron (fragment): chimera between introns from adenovirus and immunoglobulin heavy chain genes
   1074..1120    +  CDS            IgH signal sequence (fragment): signal sequence from the mouse immunoglobulin heavy chain variable region
   1677..2237    +  CDS            Cd4 (fragment): CD4_RAT - Experimental evidence at protein level: Swiss-Prot protein existence level 1. Integral membrane glycoprotein that plays an essential role in the immune response and serves multiple functions in responses against both external and internal offenses. In T-cells, functions primarily as a coreceptor for MHC class II molecule:peptide complex. The antigens presented by class II peptides are derived from extracellular proteins while class I peptides are derived from cytosolic proteins. Interacts simultaneously with the T-cell receptor (TCR) and the MHC class II presented by antigen presenti
   2397..2452    +  polyA_signal   β-globin poly(A) signal: rabbit β-globin polyadenylation signal (Gil and Proudfoot, 1987)
   2966..4647    -  rep_origin     oriP (fragment): Epstein-Barr virus oriP replication origin (Yates et al., 2000)
   4774..4878    +  promoter       AmpR promoter: bla
   4879..5739    +  CDS            AmpR: β-lactamase; bla; confers resistance to ampicillin, carbenicillin, and related antibiotics
   5910..6498    +  rep_origin     ori: high-copy-number ColE1/pMB1/pBR322/pUC origin of replication
   6681..6773    +  CDS            lacI (fragment): lac repressor; lacI; The lac repressor binds to the lac operator to inhibit transcription in E. coli. This inhibition can be relieved by adding lactose or isopropyl-β-D-thiogalactopyranoside (IPTG).
   6786..6807    +  protein_bind   CAP binding site: CAP binding activates transcription in the presence of cAMP. E. coli catabolite activator protein
   6822..6852    +  promoter       lac promoter: promoter for the E. coli lac operon
   6860..6876    +  protein_bind   lac operator: The lac repressor binds to the lac operator to inhibit transcription in E. coli. This inhibition can be relieved by adding lactose or isopropyl-β-D-thiogalactopyranoside (IPTG). lac repressor encoded by lacI
   6946..6962    +  promoter       tet promoter (fragment): E. coli promoter for tetracycline efflux protein gene
   6972..6997    -  CDS            bla(M) (fragment): β-lactamase lacking the signal sequence; bla(M); allows cytosolic expression of β-lactamase
