[The description below was written by a language model from this plasmid's Addgene catalogue record and pLannotate feature annotations shown in this document.]
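Description:
Smp_063330-Cd4-bio-His is a mammalian expression plasmid built on the pTT3 backbone for producing a recombinant, secreted form of the Schistosoma mansoni protein Smp_063330. In bacteria it is maintained as a high-copy plasmid through a ColE1/pUC-type origin and selected with ampicillin via the β-lactamase gene. The backbone also carries a fragment of the Epstein-Barr virus oriP, which in pTT-type vectors supports episomal retention and enhanced transient expression in mammalian cells that supply EBNA1. Short lac regulatory and other bacterial fragments near the end of the sequence appear to be cloning-vector remnants with no stated role.

The expression cassette is driven by the human CMV immediate early enhancer and promoter. It is followed by adenovirus-derived leader and splice elements and a chimeric intron fragment, which generally improve transcript processing and translation. The short reverse-strand hit to adenovirus terminal protein in this region probably reflects that adenoviral leader sequence rather than a functional coding region. A mouse immunoglobulin heavy chain signal sequence directs the product into the secretory pathway. The 478 bp Smp_063330 insert, cloned between preserved NotI and AscI sites, is not annotated separately but fits the gap between the signal peptide and the rat Cd4 segment. It is fused at its C terminus to rat Cd4 domains 3 and 4, a biotinylation ("bio") tag and a 6xHis tag, and the transcript ends at a rabbit β-globin polyadenylation signal. The His tag permits metal-affinity purification, and the biotinylation tag is typically used for capture on streptavidin surfaces. The construct belongs to a library of S. mansoni cell-surface and secreted proteins assembled to identify early serological markers of infection.
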