Addgene plasmid #120701: Smp_063330-Cd4-bio-His
Purpose: Expression of recombinant S. mansoni protein
Depositing lab: Gavin Wright. Depositing organization: Wellcome Sanger Institute. Publication: A library of cell-surface and secreted proteins from Schistosoma mansoni identifies early serological markers of infection. Cécile Crosnier, Anna V. Protasio, Gabriel Rinaldi, Shona Wilson, Matthew Berriman, Gavin J. Wright. bioRXiv 10.1101/593616.
Backbone
  Vector backbone: pTT3
  Backbone manufacturer: Yves Durocher, NRC
  Backbone size w/o insert (bp): 6686
  Vector type: Mammalian Expression
Growth in bacteria
  Bacterial resistance: Ampicillin, 100 μg/mL
  Growth temperature: 37°C
  Growth strain: DH5alpha
  Copy number: High Copy
Gene/Insert
  Gene/Insert name: Smp_063330
  Species: Schistosoma mansoni
  Insert size (bp): 478
  Entrez Gene: Smp_063330 (a.k.a. Smp_063330)
  Promoter: CMV
  Tag / fusion protein: ratCd4(d3+4)-bio-6His (C terminal on backbone)
  Cloning method: Restriction Enzyme; 5′ cloning site NotI (not destroyed); 3′ cloning site AscI (not destroyed)
Terms and licenses: Academic/Nonprofit Terms; Industry Terms: Not Available to Industry
How to cite: Smp_063330-Cd4-bio-His was a gift from Gavin Wright (Addgene plasmid # 120701 ; http://n2t.net/addgene:120701 ; RRID:Addgene_120701)
